>Addgene plasmid #34278 | KHBD00124 | depositor partial sequence | sequence record 40845 | KHBD00124 sequence 1176 bps
ATGTGCTTTAAAATCAAGAACAATTGCTATTTGAAATTGCAACATTCATTTACAACTGCATCACTTGTTG
GCAGCAGCACGAAATCGCAGTGTTCAAAGTTGCTAAACACTTGTAATAGCAGCAACTCCGGCGTCCACGC
CAACAACTGCCGCGTGCACGGAAGCAACGAGCGGCTTGAGCCCGAACTTAATAAGCCAAAACTCGTGATA
AAAGCACTGACATCGATTAATTGGAGCATTTTTAAACCTAATTCACTTTTTATATATGAAATGAATACAC
GCCGTCGGTCCATAGCTCCACCACCGAACGTTTACGCCATCAATGCCAAAATATGTCATTTGGTGAAACT
ACATCCTTGTCTTTACGATCGTCACGATGACAACTACTTGCGGAAATCGACTGTGAAAAATGCGTGGAAG
GAAATATCCAATGAGATGCGAAATTCGGTTAAAAGCTGCAAGGAACGTTGGCGCAACATTCGCTCCAGCT
ATGCCCGCTCAATAAAGTTGCATCACGGTGCGAATACGTACTATCTTAACAGCGAGCTGAAGTTCCTGCA
AAAGCACATCACTCCCGGAGTGCCCGTTCCGCTCAGAGGTCGTAGGTCAAGACCCAAGGGACAGGAGGAG
CACGACGAAGGGGATCCCGAAACTCCCGTAGAGGCAATCCTCGAGATGGTGCACTCCCCGAGCTTTCTGA
ATTCGGAGCATGCGCAGAGCCGTCACAGCACCGACCCTGCATCGGCGACGGACGTTGAGGCAACACAATT
TAATAATGAACCATCATCAATCATGGATTTCGAGGACACGGTCCCGGCAGAAATGCGCACAGAGAGCGAC
AGCAGTGAGAAGGAGGCCAAGACATCAACCCGCTGTATTGAAGCATTGCCAATCATGGATTTCGATGACG
CATTCCTGCAGGGACTGCGTCCCGAAATCAAGCACATGAACTTCCACCAGAAGCTGTACTTCAAGCGACG
TGTGTACGACCTGCTTGGCGAGATATTCCATTCCGAGCAGTCAGCCTCATCAACCCACCCAGCGCAGCCG
CATCCCAGGGAGAATGTCAATGGAACGCTATCCACTACCTCGAGTCTCTCCTCGGCGAATCCACTACAGC
ACATGGGACTTATGCTGCAGCTGCCAAAGCTGGTGTCCAAGGCATCCAAAGATTTG
