>Addgene plasmid #34278 | KHBD00124 | addgene partial sequence | sequence record 41941 | M13-Rev 5'-CAGGAAACAGCTATGACC-3'
ATTTTATTTTGACTGATAGTGACCTGTTCGTTGCAACAAATTGATAAGCAATGCTTTCTTATAATGCCAA
CTTTGTACAAGAAAGTTGGCAACAAATCTTTGGATGCCTTGGACACCAGCTTTGGCAGCTGCAGCATAAG
TCCCATGTGCTGTAGTGGATTCGCCGAGGAGAGACTCGAGGTAGTGGATAGCGTTCCATTGACATTCTCC
CTGGGATGCGGCTGCGCTGGGTGGGTTGATGAGGCTGACTGCTCGGAATGGAATATCTCGCCAAGCAGGT
CGTACACACGTCGCTTGAAGTACAGCTTCTGGTGGAAGTTCATGTGCTTGATTTCGGGACGCAGTCCCTG
CAGGAATGCGTCATCGAAATCCATGATTGGCAATGCTTCAATACAGCGGGTTGATGTCTTGGCCTCCTTC
TCACTGCTGTCGCTCTCTGTGCGCATTTCTGCCGGGACCGTGTCCTCGAAATCCATGATTGATGATGGTT
CATTATTAAATTGTGTTGCCTCAACGTCCGTCGCCGATGCAGGGTCGGTGCTGTGACGGCTCTGCGCATG
CTCCGAATTCAGAAAGCTCGGGGAGTGCACCATCTCGAGGATTGCCTCTACGGGAGTTTCGGGATCCCCT
TCGTCGTGCTCCTCCTGTCCCTTGGGTCTTGACCTACGACCTCTGAGCGGAACGGGCACT
