[The description below was written by a language model from this plasmid's Addgene catalogue record.]
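Description:
KHBD00124 is a Gateway entry-type clone built in the Invitrogen pDONR221 backbone, carrying the open reading frame of the Drosophila melanogaster gene CG3919 (FBgn0036423). The backbone contributes about 2.5 kb and the insert is 1,176 bp. The plasmid is maintained in standard E. coli cloning strains such as DH5alpha as a high-copy plasmid under kanamycin selection. Although the catalogue lists it as a "Gateway Donor Vector", the ORF was introduced by Gateway cloning. In general, recombining an insert into pDONR221 replaces the donor cassette and leaves the insert flanked by attL sites, although no feature table is provided here to confirm the exact site arrangement. M13 forward and reverse primer sites in the backbone flank the insert and are used for sequence verification.

The vector itself has no promoter intended to express the insert, nor any tags or reporters noted in the record. It serves as a shuttle from which the ORF can be transferred by LR recombination into destination vectors of choice. The depositor notes that ORFs in this collection were cloned open-ended, without a stop codon, which allows in-frame C-terminal fusions to tags or functional domains supplied by the destination vector. It also means a stop codon must come from that vector. The clone belongs to a Drosophila ORF collection associated with work on automated protein–DNA interaction screening of fly regulatory elements, so its expected use is generating expression constructs of CG3919 for such interaction assays or other downstream applications. The record does not describe the function of the CG3919 protein.
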