Addgene plasmid #34278: KHBD00124
Depositing lab: Bart Deplancke. Depositing organization: Swiss Federal Institute of Technology (EPFL). Publication: Automated protein-DNA interaction screening of Drosophila regulatory elements. Korneel Hens, Jean-Daniel Feuz, Alina Isakova, Antonina Lagovitina, Andreas Massouras, Julien Bryois, Patrick Callaerts, Susan E. Celniker, Bart Deplancke. Nat Methods. 2011 Oct 30;8(12):1065-70. 10.1038/nmeth.1763 PubMed 22037703.
Backbone
  Vector backbone: pDONR221
  Backbone manufacturer: Invitrogen
  Backbone size w/o insert (bp): 2536
  Vector type: Gateway Donor Vector
Growth in bacteria
  Bacterial resistance: Kanamycin, 50 μg/mL
  Growth temperature: 37°C
  Growth strain: DH5alpha
  Copy number: High Copy
Gene/Insert
  Gene/Insert name: CG3919 (alt names: FBgn0036423; CG3919)
  Species: D. melanogaster (fly)
  Insert size (bp): 1176
  Entrez Gene: CG3919 (a.k.a. Dmel_CG3919, Dmel\CG3919)
  Cloning method: Gateway Cloning
  Sequencing primers: 5′ M13F; 3′ M13R
Terms and licenses: Academic/Nonprofit Terms; Industry Terms: Not Available to Industry
Depositor comments: Please note that the ORFs in this collection were cloned open-ended (without a stop codon).
How to cite: KHBD00124 was a gift from Bart Deplancke (Addgene plasmid # 34278 ; http://n2t.net/addgene:34278 ; RRID:Addgene_34278)
